Addgene plasmid #161358: pDONR221-SLC4A11_STOP
Purpose: Gateway entry clone with codon-optimized ORF sequence for subcloning into custom expression vectors. Contains a STOP codon at the end of the codon-optimized ORF sequence.
Depositing lab: RESOLUTE Consortium & Giulio Superti-Furga. Depositing organization: CeMM Research Center for Molecular Medicine. Publication: The RESOLUTE consortium: unlocking SLC transporters for drug discovery. Superti-Furga G, Lackner D, Wiedmer T, Ingles-Prieto A, Barbosa B, Girardi E, Goldmann U, Gurtl B, Klavins K, Klimek C, Lindinger S, Lineiro-Retes E, Muller AC, Onstein S, Redinger G, Reil D, Sedlyarov V, Wolf G, Crawford M, Everley R, ... Steppan CM. Nat Rev Drug Discov. 2020 Jul;19(7):429-430. doi: 10.1038/d41573-020-00056-6. PubMed 32265506.
Backbone
  Vector backbone: pDONR221
  Backbone manufacturer: ThermoFisher Scientific
  Backbone size w/o insert (bp): 2550
  Vector type: Mammalian Expression
Growth in bacteria
  Bacterial resistance: Kanamycin, 50 μg/mL
  Growth temperature: 37°C
  Growth strain: NEB Stable
  Copy number: High Copy
Gene/Insert
  Gene/Insert name: SLC4A11 (alt name: dJ794I6.2, BTR1, NaBC1, FECD4, CHED2, CDPD1)
  Species: H. sapiens (human)
  Insert size (bp): 2676
  Entrez Gene: SLC4A11 (a.k.a. BTR1, CDPD1, CHED, CHED2, NABC1, dJ794I6.2)
  Cloning method: Gateway Cloning
  Sequencing primers: 5′ M13-fwd; 3′ M13-rev
Terms and licenses: Academic/Nonprofit Terms; Industry Terms
Depositor comments: This plasmid contains a STOP codon at the end of the codon-optimized ORF. For the version of this plasmid that does not contain a STOP codon, please see Addgene plasmid 132192 For more information on the full Resolute plasmid collection, please see www.addgene.org/depositor-collections/re-solute/. Please provide your feedback on this plasmid to the RESOLUTE consortium by filling out their RESOLUTE repository feedback form: https://forms.office.com/Pages/ResponsePage.aspx?id=0e05yklzmkS7rjFGQL4N7z4feCLQvEJAmVcOCM_u885UN1JJRko0Ukg4TVQwNTZLOUxPQVJWT1NHUCQlQCN0PWcu
How to cite: pDONR221-SLC4A11_STOP was a gift from RESOLUTE Consortium & Giulio Superti-Furga (Addgene plasmid # 161358 ; http://n2t.net/addgene:161358 ; RRID:Addgene_161358)
