[The description below was written by a language model from this plasmid's Addgene catalogue record and pLannotate feature annotations shown in this document.]
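Description:
pDONR221-SLC4A11_STOP is a Gateway entry clone built on the pDONR221 backbone, carrying a codon-optimized open reading frame for human SLC4A11 (also known as BTR1 or NaBC1), a solute carrier family member implicated in sodium-coupled fluid transport in tissues such as the cornea, inner ear and kidney. The plasmid is about 5.2 kb and is maintained in E. coli through a high-copy ColE1/pUC-type origin, with selection by a kanamycin resistance gene (aminoglycoside phosphotransferase). Although the catalogue lists the vector type as mammalian expression, the feature table shows no eukaryotic promoter or polyadenylation signal. The plasmid therefore serves as a shuttle for the ORF rather than as an expression vector in its own right.

The roughly 2.7 kb SLC4A11 coding sequence sits between attL1 and attL2 sites, the recombination sites generated when an insert is captured into a donor vector. These allow directional transfer of the ORF into any attR-containing destination vector through an LR Clonase reaction, so the promoter, tags and host system are determined by the chosen destination plasmid. This version retains a stop codon at the end of the ORF, making it suited to expression of the native C-terminus or to N-terminal fusions, but not C-terminal tagging; a companion clone without the stop codon exists for that purpose. Other annotated elements are typical backbone remnants: rrnB T1 and T2 terminators upstream of the cassette that insulate it from read-through transcription, a T7 promoter adjacent to attL2, and short lacI and lacZα fragments, with M13 primer sites used for sequencing. The construct belongs to a consortium collection of SLC transporter clones intended to support transporter research and drug discovery.
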