Features (pLannotate 1.2.2; 10 found; start..end, strand, type, name):
      1..100     +  protein_bind   attL1: mutant version of attL; recombination site for the Gateway® LR reaction LR Clonase™
    106..2778    +  CDS            SLC4A11: S4A11_HUMAN - Also known as BTR1. Experimental evidence at protein level: Swiss-Prot protein existence level 1. Transporter which plays an important role in sodium-mediated fluid transport in different organs. Prevents severe morphological changes of the cornea caused by increased sodium chloride concentrations in the stroma. In the inner ear, is involved in transport of potassium through the fibrocyte layer to the stria vascularis and is essential for the generation of the endocochlear potential but not for regulation of potassium concentrations in the endolymph. In the kidney, is essential f
   2783..2882    -  protein_bind   attL2: mutant version of attL; recombination site for the Gateway® LR reaction LR Clonase™
   2900..2918    -  promoter       T7 promoter: promoter for bacteriophage T7 RNA polymerase
   3052..3861    +  CDS            KanR: aminoglycoside phosphotransferase; aph(3')-Ia; confers resistance to kanamycin in bacteria or G418 (Geneticin®) in eukaryotes
   4008..4596    +  rep_origin     ori: high-copy-number ColE1/pMB1/pBR322/pUC origin of replication
   4779..4871    +  CDS            lacI (fragment): lac repressor; lacI; The lac repressor binds to the lac operator to inhibit transcription in E. coli. This inhibition can be relieved by adding lactose or isopropyl-β-D-thiogalactopyranoside (IPTG).
   4926..4953    -  terminator     rrnB T2 terminator: transcription terminator T2 from the E. coli rrnB gene
   5085..5128    +  terminator     rrnB T1 terminator: Escherichia coli rrnB; transcription terminator T1 from the E. coli rrnB gene
   5175..5211    -  CDS            lacZα (fragment): LacZα fragment of β-galactosidase; lacZ fragment
>Addgene plasmid #161358 | pDONR221-SLC4A11_STOP | addgene full sequence | sequence record 354482 | Addgene NGS Result
CAAATAATGATTTTATTTTGACTGATAGTGACCTGTTCGTTGCAACACATTGATGAGCAATGCTTTTTTA
TAATGCCAACTTTGTACAAAAAAGCAGGCTCCACCATGAGCCAAGTGGGAGGAAGGGGCGATAGGTGCAC
ACAGGAGGTGCAGGGACTGGTGCACGGAGCAGGCGACCTGTCCGCCTCTCTGGCCGAGAACTCCCCCACC
ATGTCTCAGAATGGCTATTTCGAGGATAGCTCCTACTATAAGTGTGACACCGACGATACATTTGAGGCAA
GGGAGGAGATCCTGGGCGACGAGGCCTTCGATACCGCCAACTCTAGCATCGTGAGCGGCGAGTCCATCCG
CTTCTTTGTGAACGTGAATCTGGAGATGCAGGCCACAAACACCGAAAATGAAGCAACCAGCGGCGGATGC
GTGCTGCTGCACACCTCTCGCAAGTACCTGAAGCTGAAGAACTTCAAGGAGGAGATCCGGGCCCACAGAG
ACCTGGATGGCTTCCTGGCCCAGGCCAGCATCGTGCTGAACGAGACAGCCACCTCCCTGGATAATGTGCT
GAGGACCATGCTGCGGAGATTTGCCCGCGACCCTGATAACAATGAGCCAAACTGTAATCTGGATCTGCTG
ATGGCAATGCTGTTCACAGACGCAGGAGCACCAATGAGGGGCAAGGTGCACCTGCTGTCCGACACCATCC
AGGGAGTGACAGCAACCGTGACAGGCGTGCGGTACCAGCAGTCTTGGCTGTGCATCATCTGTACCATGAA
GGCCCTGCAGAAGAGACACGTGTGCATCTCCAGGCTGGTGCGCCCTCAGAACTGGGGAGAGAATTCTTGT
GAGGTGCGGTTCGTGATCCTGGTGCTGGCACCACCTAAGATGAAGTCTACCAAGACAGCCATGGAGGTGG
CCAGAACCTTCGCCACAATGTTTAGCGATATCGCCTTTCGGCAGAAGCTGCTGGAGACCAGAACAGAGGA
GGAGTTCAAGGAGGCCCTGGTGCACCAGAGGCAGCTGCTGACCATGGTGTCCCACGGACCTGTGGCACCA
AGGACCAAGGAGAGATCTACAGTGAGCCTGCCAGCACACAGGCACCCTGAGCCACCCAAGTGCAAGGATT
TCGTGCCTTTTGGCAAGGGCATCAGGGAGGACATCGCAAGGCGCTTCCCACTGTATCCTCTGGACTTTAC
AGATGGCATCATCGGCAAGAACAAGGCCGTGGGCAAGTATATCACCACAACCCTGTTCCTGTACTTTGCC
TGTCTGCTGCCAACCATCGCCTTTGGCAGCCTGAACGACGAGAATACAGATGGCGCCATCGACGTGCAGA
AGACCATCGCAGGACAGTCTATCGGAGGACTGCTGTATGCCCTGTTCAGCGGCCAGCCCCTGGTCATCCT
GCTGACAACCGCCCCTCTGGCCCTGTACATCCAGGTCATCAGAGTGATCTGCGACGATTATGACCTGGAT
TTCAACTCCTTTTACGCCTGGACAGGCCTGTGGAATTCTTTCTTTCTGGCCCTGTACGCCTTCTTTAATC
TGAGCCTGGTCATGTCCCTGTTTAAGAGAAGCACCGAGGAGATCATCGCCCTGTTCATCTCCATCACATT
TGTGCTGGATGCCGTGAAGGGCACCGTGAAGATCTTCTGGAAGTACTATTACGGCCACTATCTGGACGAT
TACCACACCAAGAGGACATCCTCTCTGGTGAGCCTGTCCGGACTGGGAGCATCTCTGAACGCAAGCCTGC
ACACCGCCCTGAATGCCTCCTTTCTGGCCTCTCCTACCGAGCTGCCAAGCGCCACACACTCCGGACAGGC
AACCGCCGTGCTGTCCCTGCTGATCATGCTGGGCACACTGTGGCTGGGCTATACCCTGTACCAGTTCAAG
AAGAGCCCCTATCTGCACCCTTGCGTGAGGGAGATCCTGTCCGACTGTGCACTGCCAATCGCCGTGCTGG
CCTTCTCTCTGATCAGCTCCCACGGCTTTCGGGAGATCGAGATGAGCAAGTTCAGATACAACCCATCTGA
GAGCCCCTTTGCCATGGCCCAGATCCAGTCCCTGTCTCTGAGGGCCGTGTCTGGAGCAATGGGACTGGGC
TTCCTGCTGAGCATGCTGTTCTTTATCGAGCAGAACCTGGTGGCCGCCCTGGTGAACGCACCAGAGAATC
GCCTGGTGAAGGGCACAGCCTACCACTGGGATCTGCTGCTGCTGGCCATCATCAATACCGGACTGAGCCT
GTTCGGACTGCCATGGATCCACGCAGCATATCCACACTCCCCACTGCACGTGAGGGCCCTGGCCCTGGTG
GAGGAGAGGGTGGAGAACGGCCACATCTACGACACCATCGTGAATGTGAAGGAGACCAGACTGACATCTC
TGGGAGCAAGCGTGCTGGTGGGACTGTCCCTGCTGCTGCTGCCAGTGCCTCTGCAGTGGATCCCAAAGCC
CGTGCTGTATGGCCTGTTTCTGTACATCGCCCTGACAAGCCTGGACGGAAACCAGCTGGTGCAGAGGGTG
GCCCTGCTGCTGAAGGAGCAGACCGCCTATCCTCCAACACACTACATCCGGAGAGTGCCACAGAGAAAGA
TCCACTATTTCACCGGACTGCAGGTGCTGCAGCTGCTGCTGCTGTGCGCCTTTGGCATGTCTAGCCTGCC
ATACATGAAGATGATCTTCCCCCTGATCATGATCGCCATGATCCCTATCAGGTATATCCTGCTGCCACGC
ATCATCGAGGCCAAGTACCTGGACGTGATGGATGCCGAGCACAGGCCTTAAGACCCAGCTTTCTTGTACA
AAGTTGGCATTATAAGAAAGCATTGCTTATCAATTTGTTGCAACGAACAGGTCACTATCAGTCAAAATAA
AATCATTATTTGCCATCCAGCTGATATCCCCTATAGTGAGTCGTATTACATGGTCATAGCTGTTTCCTGG
CAGCTCTGGCCCGTGTCTCAAAATCTCTGATGTTACATTGCACAAGATAAAAATATATCATCATGAACAA
TAAAACTGTCTGCTTACATAAACAGTAATACAAGGGGTGTTATGAGCCATATTCAACGGGAAACGTCGAG
GCCGCGATTAAATTCCAACATGGATGCTGATTTATATGGGTATAAATGGGCTCGCGATAATGTCGGGCAA
TCAGGTGCGACAATCTATCGCTTGTATGGGAAGCCCGATGCGCCAGAGTTGTTTCTGAAACATGGCAAAG
GTAGCGTTGCCAATGATGTTACAGATGAGATGGTCAGACTAAACTGGCTGACGGAATTTATGCCTCTTCC
GACCATCAAGCATTTTATCCGTACTCCTGATGATGCATGGTTACTCACCACTGCGATCCCCGGAAAAACA
GCATTCCAGGTATTAGAAGAATATCCTGATTCAGGTGAAAATATTGTTGATGCGCTGGCAGTGTTCCTGC
GCCGGTTGCATTCGATTCCTGTTTGTAATTGTCCTTTTAACAGCGATCGCGTATTTCGTCTCGCTCAGGC
GCAATCACGAATGAATAACGGTTTGGTTGATGCGAGTGATTTTGATGACGAGCGTAATGGCTGGCCTGTT
GAACAAGTCTGGAAAGAAATGCATAAACTTTTGCCATTCTCACCGGATTCAGTCGTCACTCATGGTGATT
TCTCACTTGATAACCTTATTTTTGACGAGGGGAAATTAATAGGTTGTATTGATGTTGGACGAGTCGGAAT
CGCAGACCGATACCAGGATCTTGCCATCCTATGGAACTGCCTCGGTGAGTTTTCTCCTTCATTACAGAAA
CGGCTTTTTCAAAAATATGGTATTGATAATCCTGATATGAATAAATTGCAGTTTCATTTGATGCTCGATG
AGTTTTTCTAATCAGAATTGGTTAATTGGTTGTAACACTGGCAGAGCATTACGCTGACTTGACGGGACGG
CGCAAGCTCATGACCAAAATCCCTTAACGTGAGTTACGCGTCGTTCCACTGAGCGTCAGACCCCGTAGAA
AAGATCAAAGGATCTTCTTGAGATCCTTTTTTTCTGCGCGTAATCTGCTGCTTGCAAACAAAAAAACCAC
CGCTACCAGCGGTGGTTTGTTTGCCGGATCAAGAGCTACCAACTCTTTTTCCGAAGGTAACTGGCTTCAG
CAGAGCGCAGATACCAAATACTGTTCTTCTAGTGTAGCCGTAGTTAGGCCACCACTTCAAGAACTCTGTA
GCACCGCCTACATACCTCGCTCTGCTAATCCTGTTACCAGTGGCTGCTGCCAGTGGCGATAAGTCGTGTC
TTACCGGGTTGGACTCAAGACGATAGTTACCGGATAAGGCGCAGCGGTCGGGCTGAACGGGGGGTTCGTG
CACACAGCCCAGCTTGGAGCGAACGACCTACACCGAACTGAGATACCTACAGCGTGAGCTATGAGAAAGC
GCCACGCTTCCCGAAGGGAGAAAGGCGGACAGGTATCCGGTAAGCGGCAGGGTCGGAACAGGAGAGCGCA
CGAGGGAGCTTCCAGGGGGAAACGCCTGGTATCTTTATAGTCCTGTCGGGTTTCGCCACCTCTGACTTGA
GCGTCGATTTTTGTGATGCTCGTCAGGGGGGCGGAGCCTATGGAAAAACGCCAGCAACGCGGCCTTTTTA
CGGTTCCTGGCCTTTTGCTGGCCTTTTGCTCACATGTTCTTTCCTGCGTTATCCCCTGATTCTGTGGATA
ACCGTATTACCGCCTTTGAGTGAGCTGATACCGCTCGCCGCAGCCGAACGACCGAGCGCAGCGAGTCAGT
GAGCGAGGAAGCGGAAGAGCGCCCAATACGCAAACCGCCTCTCCCCGCGCGTTGGCCGATTCATTAATGC
AGCTGGCACGACAGGTTTCCCGACTGGAAAGCGGGCAGTGAGCGCAACGCAATTAATACGCGTACCGCTA
GCCAGGAAGAGTTTGTAGAAACGCAAAAAGGCCATCCGTCAGGATGGCCTTCTGCTTAGTTTGATGCCTG
GCAGTTTATGGCGGGCGTCCTGCCCGCCACCCTCCGGGCCGTTGCTTCACAACGTTCAAATCCGCTCCCG
GCGGATTTGTCCTACTCAGGAGAGCGTTCACCGACAAACAACAGATAAAACGAAAGGCCCAGTCTTCCGA
CTGAGCCTTTCGTTTTATTTGATGCCTGGCAGTTCCCTACTCTCGCGTTAACGCTAGCATGGATGTTTTC
CCAGTCACGACGTTGTAAAACGACGGCCAGTCTTAAGCTCGGGCCC
