>Addgene plasmid #161358 | pDONR221-SLC4A11_STOP | depositor partial sequence | sequence record 312651 | Codon-optimized ORF of SLC4A11
ATGAGCCAAGTGGGAGGAAGGGGCGATAGGTGCACACAGGAGGTGCAGGGACTGGTGCACGGAGCAGGCG
ACCTGTCCGCCTCTCTGGCCGAGAACTCCCCCACCATGTCTCAGAATGGCTATTTCGAGGATAGCTCCTA
CTATAAGTGTGACACCGACGATACATTTGAGGCAAGGGAGGAGATCCTGGGCGACGAGGCCTTCGATACC
GCCAACTCTAGCATCGTGAGCGGCGAGTCCATCCGCTTCTTTGTGAACGTGAATCTGGAGATGCAGGCCA
CAAACACCGAAAATGAAGCAACCAGCGGCGGATGCGTGCTGCTGCACACCTCTCGCAAGTACCTGAAGCT
GAAGAACTTCAAGGAGGAGATCCGGGCCCACAGAGACCTGGATGGCTTCCTGGCCCAGGCCAGCATCGTG
CTGAACGAGACAGCCACCTCCCTGGATAATGTGCTGAGGACCATGCTGCGGAGATTTGCCCGCGACCCTG
ATAACAATGAGCCAAACTGTAATCTGGATCTGCTGATGGCAATGCTGTTCACAGACGCAGGAGCACCAAT
GAGGGGCAAGGTGCACCTGCTGTCCGACACCATCCAGGGAGTGACAGCAACCGTGACAGGCGTGCGGTAC
CAGCAGTCTTGGCTGTGCATCATCTGTACCATGAAGGCCCTGCAGAAGAGACACGTGTGCATCTCCAGGC
TGGTGCGCCCTCAGAACTGGGGAGAGAATTCTTGTGAGGTGCGGTTCGTGATCCTGGTGCTGGCACCACC
TAAGATGAAGTCTACCAAGACAGCCATGGAGGTGGCCAGAACCTTCGCCACAATGTTTAGCGATATCGCC
TTTCGGCAGAAGCTGCTGGAGACCAGAACAGAGGAGGAGTTCAAGGAGGCCCTGGTGCACCAGAGGCAGC
TGCTGACCATGGTGTCCCACGGACCTGTGGCACCAAGGACCAAGGAGAGATCTACAGTGAGCCTGCCAGC
ACACAGGCACCCTGAGCCACCCAAGTGCAAGGATTTCGTGCCTTTTGGCAAGGGCATCAGGGAGGACATC
GCAAGGCGCTTCCCACTGTATCCTCTGGACTTTACAGATGGCATCATCGGCAAGAACAAGGCCGTGGGCA
AGTATATCACCACAACCCTGTTCCTGTACTTTGCCTGTCTGCTGCCAACCATCGCCTTTGGCAGCCTGAA
CGACGAGAATACAGATGGCGCCATCGACGTGCAGAAGACCATCGCAGGACAGTCTATCGGAGGACTGCTG
TATGCCCTGTTCAGCGGCCAGCCCCTGGTCATCCTGCTGACAACCGCCCCTCTGGCCCTGTACATCCAGG
TCATCAGAGTGATCTGCGACGATTATGACCTGGATTTCAACTCCTTTTACGCCTGGACAGGCCTGTGGAA
TTCTTTCTTTCTGGCCCTGTACGCCTTCTTTAATCTGAGCCTGGTCATGTCCCTGTTTAAGAGAAGCACC
GAGGAGATCATCGCCCTGTTCATCTCCATCACATTTGTGCTGGATGCCGTGAAGGGCACCGTGAAGATCT
TCTGGAAGTACTATTACGGCCACTATCTGGACGATTACCACACCAAGAGGACATCCTCTCTGGTGAGCCT
GTCCGGACTGGGAGCATCTCTGAACGCAAGCCTGCACACCGCCCTGAATGCCTCCTTTCTGGCCTCTCCT
ACCGAGCTGCCAAGCGCCACACACTCCGGACAGGCAACCGCCGTGCTGTCCCTGCTGATCATGCTGGGCA
CACTGTGGCTGGGCTATACCCTGTACCAGTTCAAGAAGAGCCCCTATCTGCACCCTTGCGTGAGGGAGAT
CCTGTCCGACTGTGCACTGCCAATCGCCGTGCTGGCCTTCTCTCTGATCAGCTCCCACGGCTTTCGGGAG
ATCGAGATGAGCAAGTTCAGATACAACCCATCTGAGAGCCCCTTTGCCATGGCCCAGATCCAGTCCCTGT
CTCTGAGGGCCGTGTCTGGAGCAATGGGACTGGGCTTCCTGCTGAGCATGCTGTTCTTTATCGAGCAGAA
CCTGGTGGCCGCCCTGGTGAACGCACCAGAGAATCGCCTGGTGAAGGGCACAGCCTACCACTGGGATCTG
CTGCTGCTGGCCATCATCAATACCGGACTGAGCCTGTTCGGACTGCCATGGATCCACGCAGCATATCCAC
ACTCCCCACTGCACGTGAGGGCCCTGGCCCTGGTGGAGGAGAGGGTGGAGAACGGCCACATCTACGACAC
CATCGTGAATGTGAAGGAGACCAGACTGACATCTCTGGGAGCAAGCGTGCTGGTGGGACTGTCCCTGCTG
CTGCTGCCAGTGCCTCTGCAGTGGATCCCAAAGCCCGTGCTGTATGGCCTGTTTCTGTACATCGCCCTGA
CAAGCCTGGACGGAAACCAGCTGGTGCAGAGGGTGGCCCTGCTGCTGAAGGAGCAGACCGCCTATCCTCC
AACACACTACATCCGGAGAGTGCCACAGAGAAAGATCCACTATTTCACCGGACTGCAGGTGCTGCAGCTG
CTGCTGCTGTGCGCCTTTGGCATGTCTAGCCTGCCATACATGAAGATGATCTTCCCCCTGATCATGATCG
CCATGATCCCTATCAGGTATATCCTGCTGCCACGCATCATCGAGGCCAAGTACCTGGACGTGATGGATGC
CGAGCACAGGCCTTAA
